>Addgene plasmid #134419 | S3_007_026_MV1 | depositor full sequence | sequence record 258377 | S3_007_026_MV1 sequence 6779 bps
CCGAGCGGCCGCGTGTTACAACCAATTAACCAATTCTGATTAGAAAAACTCATCGAGCATCAAATGAAAC
TGCAATTTATTCATATCAGGATTATCAATACCATATTTTTGAAAAAGCCGTTTCTGTAATGAAGGAGAAA
ACTCACCGAGGCAGTTCCATAGGATGGCAAGATCCTGGTATCGGTCTGCGATTCCGACTCGTCCAACATC
AATACAACCTATTAATTTCCCCTCGTCAAAAATAAGGTTATCAAGTGAGAAATCACCATGAGTGACGACT
GAATCCGGTGAGAATGGCAAAAGCTTATGCATTTCTTTCCAGACTTGTTCAACAGGCCAGCCATTACGCT
CGTCATCAAAATCACTCGCATCAACCAAACCGTTATTCATTCGTGATTGCGCCTGAGCGAGGCGAAATAC
GCGATCGCTGTTAAAAGGACAATTACAAACAGGAATCGAATGCAACCGGCGCAGGAACACTGCCAGCGCA
TCAACAATATTTTCACCTGAATCAGGATATTCTTCTAATACCTGGAATGCTGTTTTCCCGGGGATCGCAG
TGGTGAGTAACCATGCATCATCAGGAGTACGGATAAAATGCTTGATGGTCGGAAGAGGCATAAATTCCGT
CAGCCAGTTTAGTCTGACCATCTCATCTGTAACATCATTGGCAACGCTACCTTTGCCATGTTTCAGAAAC
AACTCTGGCGCATCGGGCTTCCCATACAATCGATAGATTGTCGCACCTGATTGCCCGACATTATCGCGAG
CCCATTTATACCCATATAAATCAGCATCCATGTTGGAATTTAATCGCGGCCTGGAGCAAGACGTTTCCCG
TTGAATATGGCTCATAACACCCCTTGTATTACTGTTTATGTAAGCAGACAGTTTTATTGTTCATGATGAT
ATATTTTTATCTTGTGCAATGTAACATCAGAGATTTTGAGACACAACGTGGCTTTGTTGAATAAATCGAA
CTTTTGCTGAGTTGAAGGATCAGTCATGACCAAAATCCCTTAACGTGAGTTTTCGTTCCACTGAGCGTCA
GACCCCGTAGAAAAGATCAAAGGATCTTCTTGAGATCCTTTTTTTCTGCGCGTAATCTGCTGCTTGCAAA
CAAAAAAACCACCGCTACCAGCGGTGGTTTGTTTGCCGGATCAAGAGCTACCAACTCTTTTTCCGAAGGT
AACTGGCTTCAGCAGAGCGCAGATACCAAATACTGTTCTTCTAGTGTAGCCGTAGTTAGGCCACCACTTC
AAGAACTCTGTAGCACCGCCTACATACCTCGCTCTGCTAATCCTGTTACCAGTGGCTGCTGCCAGTGGCG
ATAAGTCGTGTCTTACCGGGTTGGACTCAAGACGATAGTTACCGGATAAGGCGCAGCGGTCGGGCTGAAC
GGGGGGTTCGTGCACACAGCCCAGCTTGGAGCGAACGACCTACACCGAACTGAGATACCTACAGCGTGAG
CTATGAGAAAGCGCCACGCTTCCCGAAGGGAGAAAGGCGGACAGGTATCCGGTAAGCGGCAGGGTCGGAA
CAGGAGAGCGCACGAGGGAGCTTCCAGGGGGAAACGCCTGGTATCTTTATAGTCCTGTCGGGTTTCGCCA
CCTCTGACTTGAGCGTCGATTTTTGTGATGCTCGTCAGGGGGGCGGAGCCTATGGAAAAACGCCAGCAAC
GCGGCCTTTTTACGGTTCCTGGCCTTTTGCTGGCCTTTTGCTCACATGTTCTTTCCTGCGTTATCCCCTG
ATTCTGTGGATAACCGTGCGGCCGCCCCTGAATTCGCATCTAGACTGAACTGGCCGATAATTGCAGACGA
ACGCAGTTCGAGTTTATCATTATCAATACTGCCATTTCAAAGAATACGTAAATAATTAATAGTAGTGATT
TTCCTAACTTTATTTAGTCAAAAAATTAGCCTTTTAATTCTGCTGTAACCCGTACATGCCCAAAATAGGG
GGCGGGTTACACAGAATATATAACATCGTAGGTGTCTGGGTGAACAGTTTATTCCTGGCATCCACTAAAT
ATAATGGAGCCCGCTTTTTAAGCTGGCATCCAGAAAAAAAAAGAATCCCAGCACCAAAATATTGTTTTCT
TCACCAACCATCAGTTCATAGGTCCATTCTCTTAGCGCAACTACAGAGAACAGGGGCACAAACAGGCAAA
AAACGGGCACAACCTCAATGGAGTGATGCAACCTGCCTGGAGTAAATGATGACACAAGGCAATTGACCCA
CGCATGTATCTATCTCATTTTCTTACACCTTCTATTACCTTCTGCTCTCTCTGATTTGGAAAAAGCTGAA
AAAAAAGGTTGAAACCAGTTCCCTGAAATTATTCCCCTACTTGACTAATAAGTATATAAAGACGGTAGGT
ATTGATTGTAATTCTGTAAATCTATTTCTTAAACTTCTTAAATTCTACTTTTATAGTTAGTCTTTTTTTT
AGTTTTAAAACACCAAGAACTTAGTTTCGAATAAACACACATAAACAAACAAAAGATCTATGCCAAAGAA
GAAGAGAAAGGTTGGTTCTCGTTTCAACAAGCTCGACCTCAATCTTCTGGTCGCCCTGGATGCACTGCTC
ACGGAGATGAGCATCAGCCGCGCCGCCGAAAAGATCCATCTGAGCCAGTCGGCCATGAGCAATGCCCTGG
CGCGGCTGCGCGAGTATTTCGATGATGAATTGCTGATCCAGGTGGGCCGGCGCATGGAGCCCACGCCGCG
CGCCGAGGTGCTCAAGGATGCGGTGCATGATGTGCTGCGGCGTATCGATGGCTCCATCGCGGCGCTGCCG
GCCTTCGTGCCGGCCGAGTCCACGCGCGAGTTTCGCATCTCGGTTTCGGACTTTACGCTCTCCGTCCTCA
TCCCCCGGGTGCTGGCGCGCGCGCACGCCGAGGGCAAGCACATCCGCTTTGCCCTGATGCCGCAGGTGCA
AGACCCGACCCGCTCGCTGGATCGGGCCGAGGTGGACCTGCTGGTCTTGCCGCAGGAATTCTGCACGCCC
GATCATCCTGCCGAAGAGGTCTTCCGCGAACGGCATGTCTGCGTGGTCTGGCGCGACAGTGCGCTGGCGC
AAGGCGAGCTGACGCTGGAACGCTACATGGCCTCAGGCCATGTGGTGATGGTGCCGCCTGGGGCCAATGC
GTCGTCGGTGGAGGCGTGGATGGCCAGGAAGCTGGGCTTTGCGCGCCGGGTGGAAGTGACCAGCTTCAGC
TTCGCTTCTGCGCTGGCGCTGGTACAGGGGACGGACCGCATCGCCACGGTGCATGCCCGGCTGGCGCAGC
TGCTGGCTCCGCAATGGCCGGTGGTGATCAAGGAGAGTCCGCTGTCGCTGGGCGAGATGCGGCAGATGAT
GCAGTGGCATCGCTACCGCAGCAATGATCCTGGCATCCAGTGGCTGCGTCGGGTGTTTCTGGAGAGTGCG
CAGGAGATGGATGCGGCGCTGCCAGGCATCTGCGGATCCGATCCAAAAAAGAAGAGAAAGGTAGATCCAA
AAAAGAAGAGAAAGGTATAACTCGAGTGGCATTGAATTGAATTGAAATCGATAGATCAATTTTTTTCTTT
TCTCTTTCCCCATCCTTTACGCTAAAATAATAGTTTATTTTATTTTTTGAATATTTTTTATTTATATACG
TATATATAGACTATTATTTATCTTTTAATGATTATTAAGATTTTTATTAAAAAAAAATTCGCTCCTCTTT
TAATGCCTTTATGCAGTTTTTTTTTCCCATTCGATATTTCTATGTGCTGCCAAACCAGATGTCAACACAG
CTACAACGAAGCTTCGTCTTTTCTTGAAGAAAAGAGGAAGCTCGCTAAATGGGATTCCACTTTCCGTTCC
CTGCCAGCTGATGGAAAAAGGTTAGTGGAACGATGAAGAATAAAAAGAGAGATCCACTGAGGTGAAATTT
CAGCTGACAGCGAGTTTCATGATCGTGATGAACAATGGTAACGAGTTGTGGCTGTTGCCAGGGAGGGTGG
TTCTCACCAAATCGCTACTTGGGTTTGAGATTGGTAAAATTGATTGTTTGGATGGCAATCATCTATGGAA
TGGATATTATATAACAAAGAAGAAATAATGAACTGATTCTCTTCCTCCTTCTTGTCCTTTCTTAATTCTG
TTGTAATTACCTTCCTTTGTAATTTTTTTTGTAATTATTCTTCTTAATAATCCAAACAAACACACATATT
ACAATAAGATCTATGGTTTCAAAGGGCGAAGAAGACAATATGGCTATTATTAAGGAATTCATGAGATTCA
AGGTCCACATGGAAGGTTCTGTCAACGGTCACGAATTCGAAATTGAAGGTGAAGGTGAAGGTAGACCATA
CGAAGGTACCCAAACCGCTAAGTTGAAGGTCACCAAGGGTGGTCCATTGCCATTCGCTTGGGATATTTTG
TCTCCACAATTCATGTACGGTTCTAAGGCTTACGTCAAGCACCCAGCTGATATTCCAGATTACTTGAAGT
TGTCTTTCCCAGAAGGTTTCAAGTGGGAAAGAGTCATGAACTTCGAAGATGGTGGTGTCGTCACCGTCAC
CCAAGATTCTTCTTTGCAAGATGGTGAATTCATTTACAAGGTCAAGTTGAGAGGTACCAACTTCCCATCT
GATGGTCCAGTCATGCAAAAGAAGACCATGGGTTGGGAAGCTTCTTCTGAAAGAATGTACCCAGAAGATG
GTGCTTTGAAGGGTGAAATTAAGCAAAGATTGAAGTTGAAGGATGGTGGTCACTACGATGCTGAAGTCAA
GACCACCTACAAGGCTAAGAAGCCAGTCCAATTGCCAGGTGCTTACAACGTCAACATTAAGTTGGATATT
ACCTCTCACAACGAAGATTACACCATTGTCGAACAATACGAAAGAGCTGAAGGTAGACACTCTACCGGTG
GTATGGATGAATTGTACAAGTAAATCCTAACTCGAGATAAAGCAATCTTGATGAGGATAATGATTTTTTT
TTGAATATACATAAATACTACCGTTTTTCTGCTAGATTTTGTGATGACGTAAATAAGTACATATTACTTT
TTAAGCCAAGACAAGATTAAGCATTAACTTTACCCTTTTCTTTCTAAGTTTCAATATTAGTTATCACTGT
TTAAAAGTTATGGCGAGAACGTCGGCGGTTAAAATATATTACCCTGAACGGCTGAGCAGTTACAGAGATG
TTACGAACCACTAGTGCACTGCAGTACACGGTTTCCTTGAAATTTTTTTGATTCGGTAATCTCCGAACAG
AAGGAAGAACGAAGGAAGGAGCACAGACTTAGATTGGTATATATACGCATATGTAGTGTTGAAGAAACAT
GAAATTGCCCAGTATTCTTAACCCAACTGCACAGAACAAAAACGTGCAGGAAACGAAGATAAATCATGTC
GAAAGCTACATATAAGGAACGTGCTGCTACTCATCCTAGTCCTGTTGCTGCCAAGCTATTTAATATCATG
CACGAAAAGCAAACAAACTTGTGTGCTTCATTGGATGTTCGTACCACCAAGGAATTACTGGAGTTAGTTG
AAGCATTAGGTCCCAAAATTTGTTTACTAAAAACACATGTGGATATCTTGACTGATTTTTCCATGGAGGG
CACAGTTAAGCCGCTAAAGGCATTATCCGCCAAGTACAATTTTTTACTCTTCGAGGACAGAAAATTTGCT
GACATTGGTAATACAGTCAAATTGCAGTACTCTGCGGGTGTATACAGAATAGCAGAATGGGCAGACATTA
CGAATGCACACGGTGTGGTGGGCCCAGGTATTGTTAGCGGTTTGAAGCAGGCGGCAGAAGAAGTAACAAA
GGAACCTAGAGGCCTTTTGATGTTAGCAGAATTGTCATGCAAGGGCTCCCTATCTACTGGAGAATATACT
AAGGGTACTGTTGACATTGCGAAGAGCGACAAAGATTTTGTTATCGGCTTTATTGCTCAAAGAGACATGG
GTGGAAGAGATGAAGGTTACGATTGGTTGATTATGACACCCGGTGTGGGTTTAGATGACAAGGGAGATGC
ATTGGGTCAACAGTATAGAACCGTGGATGATGTGGTTTCTACAGGATCTGACATTATTATTGTTGGAAGA
GGACTATTTGCAAAGGGAAGGGATGCTAAGGTAGAGGGTGAACGTTACAGAAAAGCAGGCTGGGAAGCAT
ATTTGAGAAGATGCGGCCAGCAAAACTAAAAAACTGTATTATAAGTAAATGCATGTATACTAAACTCACA
AATTAGAGCTTCAATTTAATTATATCAGTTATTACCCGAGTATCACGTGCTATAAAAATAATTATAATTT
AAATTTTTTAATATAAATATATAAATTAAAAATAGAAAGTAAAAAAAGAAATTAAAGAAAAAATAGTTTT
TGTTTTCCGAAGATGTAAAAGACTCTAGGGGGATCGCCAACAAATACTACCTTTTATCTTGCTCTTCCTG
CTCTCAGGTATTAATGCCGAATTGTTTCATCTTGTCTGTGTAGAAAACCACACACGAAAATCCTGTGATT
TTACATTTTACTTATCGTTAATCGAATGTATATCTATTTAATCTGCTTTTCTTGTCTAATAAATATATAT
GTAAAGTACGCTTTTTGTTGAAATTTTTTAAACCTTTGTTTATTTTTTTTTCTTCATTCCGTAACTCTTC
TACCTTCTTTATTTACTTTCTAAAATCCAAATACAAAACATAAAAATAAATAAACACAGAGTAAATTCCC
AAATTATTCCATCATTAAAAGATACGAGGCGCGTGTAAGTTACAGGCAAGCGATCCGTC
Features (pLannotate 1.2.2; 10 found; start..end, strand, type, name):
     40..855     -  CDS            KanR: aminoglycoside phosphotransferase; aph(3')-Ia; confers resistance to kanamycin in bacteria or G418 (Geneticin®) in eukaryotes
   1080..1668    +  rep_origin     ori: high-copy-number ColE1/pMB1/pBR322/pUC origin of replication
   1837..2503    +  promoter       GAP promoter: S. cerevisiae TDH3; promoter for glyceraldehyde-3-phosphate dehydrogenase
   3473..3493    +  CDS            SV40 NLS: nuclear localization signal of SV40 (simian virus 40) large T antigen
   3497..3517    +  CDS            SV40 NLS: nuclear localization signal of SV40 (simian virus 40) large T antigen
   3531..3755    +  terminator     PGK1 terminator (fragment): S. cerevisae PGK1; transcription terminator for 3-phosphoglycerate kinase gene
   4213..4920    +  CDS            mCherry: mCherry is a basic (constitutively fluorescent) red fluorescent protein published in 2004, derived from Discosoma sp.. It is reported to be a very rapidly-maturing monomer with low acid sensitivity.
   5209..5385    +  promoter       URA3 promoter (fragment): S. cerevisiae URA3
   5386..6189    +  CDS            URA3: orotidine-5'-phosphate decarboxylase, required for uracil biosynthesis; S. cerevisiae URA3; yeast auxotrophic marker, counterselectable with 5-fluoroorotic acid (5-FOA)
   6272..6775    +  misc_feature   CEN/ARS: S. cerevisiae CEN6 centromere fused to an autonomously replicating sequence
