>Addgene plasmid #134419 | S3_007_026_MV1 | addgene full sequence | sequence record 266111 | Addgene NGS Result
TCATTATCAATACTGCCATTTCAAAGAATACGTAAATAATTAATAGTAGTGATTTTCCTAACTTTATTTA
GTCAAAAAATTAGCCTTTTAATTCTGCTGTAACCCGTACATGCCCAAAATAGGGGGCGGGTTACACAGAA
TATATAACATCGTAGGTGTCTGGGTGAACAGTTTATTCCTGGCATCCACTAAATATAATGGAGCCCGCTT
TTTAAGCTGGCATCCAGAAAAAAAAAGAATCCCAGCACCAAAATATTGTTTTCTTCACCAACCATCAGTT
CATAGGTCCATTCTCTTAGCGCAACTACAGAGAACAGGGGCACAAACAGGCAAAAAACGGGCACAACCTC
AATGGAGTGATGCAACCTGCCTGGAGTAAATGATGACACAAGGCAATTGACCCACGCATGTATCTATCTC
ATTTTCTTACACCTTCTATTACCTTCTGCTCTCTCTGATTTGGAAAAAGCTGAAAAAAAAGGTTGAAACC
AGTTCCCTGAAATTATTCCCCTACTTGACTAATAAGTATATAAAGACGGTAGGTATTGATTGTAATTCTG
TAAATCTATTTCTTAAACTTCTTAAATTCTACTTTTATAGTTAGTCTTTTTTTTAGTTTTAAAACACCAA
GAACTTAGTTTCGAATAAACACACATAAACAAACAAAAGATCTATGCCAAAGAAGAAGAGAAAGGTTGGT
TCTCGTTTCAACAAGCTCGACCTCAATCTTCTGGTCGCCCTGGATGCACTGCTCACGGAGATGAGCATCA
GCCGCGCCGCCGAAAAGATCCATCTGAGCCAGTCGGCCATGAGCAATGCCCTGGCGCGGCTGCGCGAGTA
TTTCGATGATGAATTGCTGATCCAGGTGGGCCGGCGCATGGAGCCCACGCCGCGCGCCGAGGTGCTCAAG
GATGCGGTGCATGATGTGCTGCGGCGTATCGATGGCTCCATCGCGGCGCTGCCGGCCTTCGTGCCGGCCG
AGTCCACGCGCGAGTTTCGCATCTCGGTTTCGGACTTTACGCTCTCCGTCCTCATCCCCCGGGTGCTGGC
GCGCGCGCACGCCGAGGGCAAGCACATCCGCTTTGCCCTGATGCCGCAGGTGCAAGACCCGACCCGCTCG
CTGGATCGGGCCGAGGTGGACCTGCTGGTCTTGCCGCAGGAATTCTGCACGCCCGATCATCCTGCCGAAG
AGGTCTTCCGCGAACGGCATGTCTGCGTGGTCTGGCGCGACAGTGCGCTGGCGCAAGGCGAGCTGACGCT
GGAACGCTACATGGCCTCAGGCCATGTGGTGATGGTGCCGCCTGGGGCCAATGCGTCGTCGGTGGAGGCG
TGGATGGCCAGGAAGCTGGGCTTTGCGCGCCGGGTGGAAGTGACCAGCTTCAGCTTCGCTTCTGCGCTGG
CGCTGGTACAGGGGACGGACCGCATCGCCACGGTGCATGCCCGGCTGGCGCAGCTGCTGGCTCCGCAATG
GCCGGTGGTGATCAAGGAGAGTCCGCTGTCGCTGGGCGAGATGCGGCAGATGATGCAGTGGCATCGCTAC
CGCAGCAATGATCCTGGCATCCAGTGGCTGCGTCGGGTGTTTCTGGAGAGTGCGCAGGAGATGGATGCGG
CGCTGCCAGGCATCTGCGGATCCTGAGACCAGGCTGCCAGGCATCTGCGGATCCGATCCAAAAAAGAAGA
GAAAGGTAGATCCAAAAAAGAAGAGAAAGGTATAACTCGAGTGGCATTGAATTGAATTGAAATCGATAGA
TCAATTTTTTTCTTTTCTCTTTCCCCATCCTTTACGCTAAAATAATAGTTTATTTTATTTTTTGAATATT
TTTTATTTATATACGTATATATAGACTATTATTTATCTTTTAATGATTATTAAGATTTTTATTAAAAAAA
AATTCGCTCCTCTTTTAATGCCTTTATGCAGTTTTTTTTTCCCATTCGATATTTCTATGTGCTGCCAAAC
CAGATGTCAACACAGCTACAACGAAGCTTCGTCTTTTCTTGAAGAAAAGAGGAAGCTCGCTAAATGGGAT
TCCACTTTCCGTTCCCTGCCAGCTGATGGAAAAAGGTTAGTGGAACGATGAAGAATAAAAAGAGAGATCC
ACTGAGGTGAAATTTCAGCTGACAGCGAGTTTCATGATCGTGATGAACAATGGTAACGAGTTGTGGCTGT
TGCCAGGGAGGGTGGTTCTCACCAAATCGCTACTTGGGTTTGAGATTGGTAAAATTGATTGTTTGGATGG
CAATCATCTATGGAATGGATATTATATAACAAAGAAGAAATAATGAACTGATTCTCTTCCTCCTTCTTGT
CCTTTCTTAATTCTGTTGTAATTACCTTCCTTTGTAATTTTTTTTGTAATTATTCTTCTTAATAATCCAA
ACAAACACACATATTACAATAAGATCTATGGTTTCAAAGGGCGAAGAAGACAATATGGCTATTATTAAGG
AATTCATGAGATTCAAGGTCCACATGGAAGGTTCTGTCAACGGTCACGAATTCGAAATTGAAGGTGAAGG
TGAAGGTAGACCATACGAAGGTACCCAAACCGCTAAGTTGAAGGTCACCAAGGGTGGTCCATTGCCATTC
GCTTGGGATATTTTGTCTCCACAATTCATGTACGGTTCTAAGGCTTACGTCAAGCACCCAGCTGATATTC
CAGATTACTTGAAGTTGTCTTTCCCAGAAGGTTTCAAGTGGGAAAGAGTCATGAACTTCGAAGATGGTGG
TGTCGTCACCGTCACCCAAGATTCTTCTTTGCAAGATGGTGAATTCATTTACAAGGTCAAGTTGAGAGGT
ACCAACTTCCCATCTGATGGTCCAGTCATGCAAAAGAAGACCATGGGTTGGGAAGCTTCTTCTGAAAGAA
TGTACCCAGAAGATGGTGCTTTGAAGGGTGAAATTAAGCAAAGATTGAAGTTGAAGGATGGTGGTCACTA
CGATGCTGAAGTCAAGACCACCTACAAGGCTAAGAAGCCAGTCCAATTGCCAGGTGCTTACAACGTCAAC
ATTAAGTTGGATATTACCTCTCACAACGAAGATTACACCATTGTCGAACAATACGAAAGAGCTGAAGGTA
GACACTCTACCGGTGGTATGGATGAATTGTACAAGTAAATCCTAACTCGAGATAAAGCAATCTTGATGAG
GATAATGATTTTTTTTTGAATATACATAAATACTACCGTTTTTCTGCTAGATTTTGTGATGACGTAAATA
AGTACATATTACTTTTTAAGCCAAGACAAGATTAAGCATTAACTTTACCCTTTTCTTTCTAAGTTTCAAT
ATTAGTTATCACTGTTTAAAAGTTATGGCGAGAACGTCGGCGGTTAAAATATATTACCCTGAACGGCTGA
GCAGTTACAGAGATGTTACGAACCACTAGTGCACTGCAGTACACGGTTTCCTTGAAATTTTTTTGATTCG
GTAATCTCCGAACAGAAGGAAGAACGAAGGAAGGAGCACAGACTTAGATTGGTATATATACGCATATGTA
GTGTTGAAGAAACATGAAATTGCCCAGTATTCTTAACCCAACTGCACAGAACAAAAACGTGCAGGAAACG
AAGATAAATCATGTCGAAAGCTACATATAAGGAACGTGCTGCTACTCATCCTAGTCCTGTTGCTGCCAAG
CTATTTAATATCATGCACGAAAAGCAAACAAACTTGTGTGCTTCATTGGATGTTCGTACCACCAAGGAAT
TACTGGAGTTAGTTGAAGCATTAGGTCCCAAAATTTGTTTACTAAAAACACATGTGGATATCTTGACTGA
TTTTTCCATGGAGGGCACAGTTAAGCCGCTAAAGGCATTATCCGCCAAGTACAATTTTTTACTCTTCGAG
GACAGAAAATTTGCTGACATTGGTAATACAGTCAAATTGCAGTACTCTGCGGGTGTATACAGAATAGCAG
AATGGGCAGACATTACGAATGCACACGGTGTGGTGGGCCCAGGTATTGTTAGCGGTTTGAAGCAGGCGGC
AGAAGAAGTAACAAAGGAACCTAGAGGCCTTTTGATGTTAGCAGAATTGTCATGCAAGGGCTCCCTATCT
ACTGGAGAATATACTAAGGGTACTGTTGACATTGCGAAGAGCGACAAAGATTTTGTTATCGGCTTTATTG
CTCAAAGAGACATGGGTGGAAGAGATGAAGGTTACGATTGGTTGATTATGACACCCGGTGTGGGTTTAGA
TGACAAGGGAGATGCATTGGGTCAACAGTATAGAACCGTGGATGATGTGGTTTCTACAGGATCTGACATT
ATTATTGTTGGAAGAGGACTATTTGCAAAGGGAAGGGATGCTAAGGTAGAGGGTGAACGTTACAGAAAAG
CAGGCTGGGAAGCATATTTGAGAAGATGCGGCCAGCAAAACTAAAAAACTGTATTATAAGTAAATGCATG
TATACTAAACTCACAAATTAGAGCTTCAATTTAATTATATCAGTTATTACCCGAGTATCACGTGCTATAA
AAATAATTATAATTTAAATTTTTTAATATAAATATATAAATTAAAAATAGAAAGTAAAAAAAGAAATTAA
AGAAAAAATAGTTTTTGTTTTCCGAAGATGTAAAAGACTCTAGGGGGATCGCCAACAAATACTACCTTTT
ATCTTGCTCTTCCTGCTCTCAGGTATTAATGCCGAATTGTTTCATCTTGTCTGTGTAGAAAACCACACAC
GAAAATCCTGTGATTTTACATTTTACTTATCGTTAATCGAATGTATATCTATTTAATCTGCTTTTCTTGT
CTAATAAATATATATGTAAAGTACGCTTTTTGTTGAAATTTTTTAAACCTTTGTTTATTTTTTTTTCTTC
ATTCCGTAACTCTTCTACCTTCTTTATTTACTTTCTAAAATCCAAATACAAAACATAAAAATAAATAAAC
ACAGAGTAAATTCCCAAATTATTCCATCATTAAAAGATACGAGGCGCGTGTAAGTTACAGGCAAGCGATC
CGTCCCGAGCGGCCGCGTGTTACAACCAATTAACCAATTCTGATTAGAAAAACTCATCGAGCATCAAATG
AAACTGCAATTTATTCATATCAGGATTATCAATACCATATTTTTGAAAAAGCCGTTTCTGTAATGAAGGA
GAAAACTCACCGAGGCAGTTCCATAGGATGGCAAGATCCTGGTATCGGTCTGCGATTCCGACTCGTCCAA
CATCAATACAACCTATTAATTTCCCCTCGTCAAAAATAAGGTTATCAAGTGAGAAATCACCATGAGTGAC
GACTGAATCCGGTGAGAATGGCAAAAGCTTATGCATTTCTTTCCAGACTTGTTCAACAGGCCAGCCATTA
CGCTCGTCATCAAAATCACTCGCATCAACCAAACCGTTATTCATTCGTGATTGCGCCTGAGCGAGGCGAA
ATACGCGATCGCTGTTAAAAGGACAATTACAAACAGGAATCGAATGCAACCGGCGCAGGAACACTGCCAG
CGCATCAACAATATTTTCACCTGAATCAGGATATTCTTCTAATACCTGGAATGCTGTTTTCCCGGGGATC
GCAGTGGTGAGTAACCATGCATCATCAGGAGTACGGATAAAATGCTTGATGGTCGGAAGAGGCATAAATT
CCGTCAGCCAGTTTAGTCTGACCATCTCATCTGTAACATCATTGGCAACGCTACCTTTGCCATGTTTCAG
AAACAACTCTGGCGCATCGGGCTTCCCATACAATCGATAGATTGTCGCACCTGATTGCCCGACATTATCG
CGAGCCCATTTATACCCATATAAATCAGCATCCATGTTGGAATTTAATCGCGGCCTGGAGCAAGACGTTT
CCCGTTGAATATGGCTCATAACACCCCTTGTATTACTGTTTATGTAAGCAGACAGTTTTATTGTTCATGA
TGATATATTTTTATCTTGTGCAATGTAACATCAGAGATTTTGAGACACAACGTGGCTTTGTTGAATAAAT
CGAACTTTTGCTGAGTTGAAGGATCAGTCATGACCAAAATCCCTTAACGTGAGTTTTCGTTCCACTGAGC
GTCAGACCCCGTAGAAAAGATCAAAGGATCTTCTTGAGATCCTTTTTTTCTGCGCGTAATCTGCTGCTTG
CAAACAAAAAAACCACCGCTACCAGCGGTGGTTTGTTTGCCGGATCAAGAGCTACCAACTCTTTTTCCGA
AGGTAACTGGCTTCAGCAGAGCGCAGATACCAAATACTGTTCTTCTAGTGTAGCCGTAGTTAGGCCACCA
CTTCAAGAACTCTGTAGCACCGCCTACATACCTCGCTCTGCTAATCCTGTTACCAGTGGCTGCTGCCAGT
GGCGATAAGTCGTGTCTTACCGGGTTGGACTCAAGACGATAGTTACCGGATAAGGCGCAGCGGTCGGGCT
GAACGGGGGGTTCGTGCACACAGCCCAGCTTGGAGCGAACGACCTACACCGAACTGAGATACCTACAGCG
TGAGCTATGAGAAAGCGCCACGCTTCCCGAAGGGAGAAAGGCGGACAGGTATCCGGTAAGCGGCAGGGTC
GGAACAGGAGAGCGCACGAGGGAGCTTCCAGGGGGAAACGCCTGGTATCTTTATAGTCCTGTCGGGTTTC
GCCACCTCTGACTTGAGCGTCGATTTTTGTGATGCTCGTCAGGGGGGCGGAGCCTATGGAAAAACGCCAG
CAACGCGGCCTTTTTACGGTTCCTGGCCTTTTGCTGGCCTTTTGCTCACATGTTCTTTCCTGCGTTATCC
CCTGATTCTGTGGATAACCGTGCGGCCGCCCCTGAATTCGCATCTAGACTGAACTGGCCGATAATTGCAG
ACGAACGCAGTTCGAGTTTA
Features (pLannotate 1.2.2; 10 found; start..end, strand, type, name):
      1..667     +  promoter       GAP promoter: S. cerevisiae TDH3; promoter for glyceraldehyde-3-phosphate dehydrogenase
   1668..1688    +  CDS            SV40 NLS: nuclear localization signal of SV40 (simian virus 40) large T antigen
   1692..1712    +  CDS            SV40 NLS: nuclear localization signal of SV40 (simian virus 40) large T antigen
   1726..1950    +  terminator     PGK1 terminator (fragment): S. cerevisae PGK1; transcription terminator for 3-phosphoglycerate kinase gene
   2408..3115    +  CDS            mCherry: mCherry is a basic (constitutively fluorescent) red fluorescent protein published in 2004, derived from Discosoma sp.. It is reported to be a very rapidly-maturing monomer with low acid sensitivity.
   3404..3580    +  promoter       URA3 promoter (fragment): S. cerevisiae URA3
   3581..4384    +  CDS            URA3: orotidine-5'-phosphate decarboxylase, required for uracil biosynthesis; S. cerevisiae URA3; yeast auxotrophic marker, counterselectable with 5-fluoroorotic acid (5-FOA)
   4467..4970    +  misc_feature   CEN/ARS: S. cerevisiae CEN6 centromere fused to an autonomously replicating sequence
   5014..5829    -  CDS            KanR: aminoglycoside phosphotransferase; aph(3')-Ia; confers resistance to kanamycin in bacteria or G418 (Geneticin®) in eukaryotes
   6054..6642    +  rep_origin     ori: high-copy-number ColE1/pMB1/pBR322/pUC origin of replication
