[The description below was written by a language model from this plasmid's Addgene catalogue record and pLannotate feature annotations shown in this document.]
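Description:
S3_007_026_MV1 is a yeast expression plasmid built on the pYTKMV1 backbone that carries a two-gene naringenin biosensor circuit for Saccharomyces cerevisiae. It is a shuttle vector. A ColE1/pUC-type origin and a kanamycin resistance gene (aph(3')-Ia) support propagation in E. coli, although the catalogue lists it as low copy. A CEN6/ARS element maintains it as a stable, low-copy episome in yeast, where the URA3 marker allows selection by uracil prototrophy and counterselection with 5-FOA.

The first cassette uses the strong constitutive TDH3 (GAP) promoter and a PGK1 terminator to express FdeR, described in the record as NLS_FdeR-N_2xNLS. This is a bacterial flavonoid-responsive transcription factor flanked by nuclear localization signals so that it reaches the yeast nucleus. The annotation detects two tandem SV40 NLS copies just upstream of the terminator but does not annotate the FdeR coding region or the N-terminal NLS. The second cassette places mCherry under a GPM1 promoter modified with the fdeO operator (written "pGMP1" in the insert field), followed by the TDH1 terminator. Neither this promoter nor this terminator is picked up in the feature tables. In this design, regulator binding at fdeO couples red fluorescence to naringenin level, so the plasmid can be used to screen strains or pathway libraries for naringenin production.

The depositor notes a small insertion 3' of the FdeR insert that leaves the C-terminal NLS unfused to the open reading frame. This is consistent with the repository's sequenced record being 31 nt longer than the depositor's sequence (6,810 versus 6,779 nt). Otherwise the two records show the same features in the same order.
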