Addgene plasmid #134419: S3_007_026_MV1
Purpose: pYTKMV1-pTDH3_ NLS_FdeR-N_2NLS _tPGK1-pGPM1-fdeO_mcherry_tTDH1
Depositing lab: Mattheos Koffas. Depositing organization: Rensselaer Polytechnic Institute. Publication: Design and Characterization of Biosensors for the Screening of Modular Assembled Naringenin Biosynthetic Library in Saccharomyces cerevisiae. Wang R, Cress BF, Yang Z, Hordines JC 3rd, Zhao S, Jung GY, Wang Z, Koffas MAG. ACS Synth Biol. 2019 Sep 20;8(9):2121-2130. doi: 10.1021/acssynbio.9b00212. Epub 2019 Aug 28. PubMed 31433622.
Backbone
  Vector backbone: pYTKMV1
  Vector type: Yeast Expression
  Selectable markers: URA3
Growth in bacteria
  Bacterial resistance: Kanamycin, 50 μg/mL
  Growth temperature: 37°C
  Growth strain: DH5alpha
  Copy number: Low Copy
Gene/Insert 1
  Gene/Insert name: mCherry
  Insert size (bp): 711
  Mutation: none
  Promoter: pGMP1
  Tag / fusion protein: none
  Cloning method: Unknown
  Sequencing primers: 5′ CTGAACTGGCCGATAATTGCAGACG; 3′ GGTTCGTAACATCTCTGTAACTGCT
Gene/Insert 2
  Gene/Insert name: NLS_FdeR-N_2xNLS
  Insert size (bp): 948
  Mutation: none
  Promoter: pTDH3
  Tag / fusion protein: none
  Cloning method: Unknown
  Sequencing primers: 5′ CTGAACTGGCCGATAATTGCAGACG; 3′ GGTTCGTAACATCTCTGTAACTGCT
Terms and licenses: Academic/Nonprofit Terms; Industry Terms: Not Available to Industry
Depositor comments: The plasmid contains a small insertion 3' of the insert that results in the C-terminal NLS being unfused to the ORF.
How to cite: S3_007_026_MV1 was a gift from Mattheos Koffas (Addgene plasmid # 134419 ; http://n2t.net/addgene:134419 ; RRID:Addgene_134419)
